Addgene plasmid #167928: pCW-Cas9-2A-EGFP
Purpose: Doxycycline-inducible Cas9 expression tracked by EGFP fluorescence marker.
Depositing lab: Ronald Germain. Depositing organization: National Institute of Allergy and Infectious Diseases (NIAID). Publication: Efficient Immune Cell Genome Engineering with Enhanced CRISPR Editing Tools. Chan W, Gottschalk RA, Yao Y, Pomerantz JL, Germain RN. Immunohorizons. 2021 Feb 23;5(2):117-132. doi: 10.4049/immunohorizons.2000082. PubMed 33622708.
Backbone
  Vector backbone: pCW-Cas9
  Backbone manufacturer: Eric Lander, David Sabatini (Addgene Plasmid #50661)
  Backbone size w/o insert (bp): 11885
  Total vector size (bp): 12674
  Modifications to backbone: Replacing the FseI-BamHI fragment in the backbone with the T2A-EGFP fragment.
  Vector type: Mammalian Expression, Lentiviral, CRISPR
  Selectable markers: Puromycin
Growth in bacteria
  Bacterial resistance: Ampicillin, 100 μg/mL
  Growth temperature: 30°C
  Growth strain: NEB Stable
  Copy number: Unknown
Gene/Insert
  Gene/Insert name: T2A-EGFP
  Insert size (bp): 856
  Promoter: tTRE, hPGK
  Cloning method: Gibson Cloning
  Sequencing primers: 5′ 5'- AGCTCGTTTAGTGAACCGTCAGATC -3'; 3′ 5'- GAACGGACGTGAAGAATGTG -3'
Terms and licenses: Academic/Nonprofit Terms; Industry Terms: Not Available to Industry
How to cite: pCW-Cas9-2A-EGFP was a gift from Ronald Germain (Addgene plasmid # 167928 ; http://n2t.net/addgene:167928 ; RRID:Addgene_167928)
