[The description below was written by a language model from this plasmid's Addgene catalogue record and pLannotate feature annotations shown in this document.]
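Description:
pCW-Cas9-2A-EGFP is a 12.7 kb third-generation-style, self-inactivating HIV-1 lentiviral transfer vector for doxycycline-inducible expression of Streptococcus pyogenes Cas9 in mammalian cells. It was derived from pCW-Cas9 by replacing an FseI–BamHI fragment with a T2A-EGFP fragment through Gibson assembly. In bacteria it is maintained by a high-copy ColE1/pUC-type origin and selected with ampicillin via β-lactamase. As with many LTR-containing plasmids, the record specifies a recombination-limiting E. coli strain. The viral backbone comprises an RSV promoter driving a truncated 5' LTR, the Ψ packaging signal with a gag fragment, the RRE for Rev-dependent export of the genomic RNA, a cPPT/CTS, a WPRE fragment, and a ΔU3 3' LTR followed by an SV40 polyadenylation signal. An SV40 origin is also present.

The payload is an all-in-one Tet-On system. A tight TRE promoter (seven tet operators upstream of a minimal CMV promoter) drives Cas9 carrying a C-terminal nucleoplasmin NLS. According to the catalogue record, Cas9 is joined to EGFP by a T2A self-cleaving peptide, which is not separately annotated in the feature table but would fit in the short gap between the NLS and EGFP. Cas9 and EGFP are therefore made from one transcript as separate proteins, so green fluorescence reports induced Cas9 expression. Downstream, a constitutive human PGK promoter drives puromycin N-acetyltransferase and the reverse tetracycline transactivator rtTA3. This cassette allows puromycin selection of transduced cells and supplies the activator that switches on the TRE promoter when doxycycline is added. No guide RNA cassette is annotated, so guides would have to be supplied separately. The associated work concerns genome engineering of immune cells.
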