Features (pLannotate 1.2.2; 29 found; start..end, strand, type, name):
     41..158     +  misc_feature   cPPT/CTS: central polypurine tract and central termination sequence of HIV-1
    212..526     +  promoter       tight TRE promoter: Tet-responsive promoter PTight, consisting of seven tet operator sequences followed by the minimal CMV promoter
    669..2270    +  CDS            Cas9(N): N-terminal portion of Streptococcus pyogenes Cas9 (Zetsche et al., 2015)
   2271..4769    +  CDS            Cas9(C): C-terminal portion of Streptococcus pyogenes Cas9 (Zetsche et al., 2015)
   4770..4817    +  CDS            nucleoplasmin NLS: bipartite nuclear localization signal from nucleoplasmin
   4887..5600    +  CDS            EGFP: EGFP is a basic (constitutively fluorescent) green fluorescent protein published in 1996, derived from Aequorea victoria. It is reported to be a rapidly-maturing weak dimer with moderate acid sensitivity.
   5616..6126    +  promoter       hPGK promoter: human phosphoglycerate kinase 1 promoter
   6136..6732    +  CDS            PuroR (fragment): puromycin N-acetyltransferase; pac from Streptomyces; confers resistance to puromycin
   6787..7484    +  CDS            rtTA3 (fragment): reverse tetracycline transactivator 3 activates expression from Tet-responsive promoters in the presence of doxycycline
   7414..7524    +  CDS            VP48: 3 tandem repeats of the minimal activation domain of herpes simplex virus VP16 (Cheng et al., 2013)
   7560..8108    +  misc_feature   WPRE (fragment): woodchuck hepatitis virus posttranscriptional regulatory element
   8134..8205    +  CDS            nef (fragment): NEF_HV1Z2 - Experimental evidence at protein level: Swiss-Prot protein existence level 1. Extracellular Nef protein targets CD4(+) T-lymphocytes for apoptosis by interacting with CXCR4 surface receptors. From Human immunodeficiency virus type 1 group M subtype D (isolate Z2/CDC-Z34) (HIV-1).
   8207..8440    +  LTR            3' LTR (ΔU3): self-inactivating 3' long terminal repeat (LTR) from HIV-1
   8512..8633    +  polyA_signal   SV40 poly(A) signal: SV40 polyadenylation signal
   8673..8808    +  rep_origin     SV40 ori: SV40 origin of replication
   8816..8879    +  promoter       AmpR promoter: bla
   8880..9740    +  CDS            AmpR: β-lactamase; bla; confers resistance to ampicillin, carbenicillin, and related antibiotics
   9911..10499   +  rep_origin     ori: high-copy-number ColE1/pMB1/pBR322/pUC origin of replication
  10682..10774   +  CDS            lacI (fragment): lac repressor; lacI; The lac repressor binds to the lac operator to inhibit transcription in E. coli. This inhibition can be relieved by adding lactose or isopropyl-β-D-thiogalactopyranoside (IPTG).
  10787..10808   +  protein_bind   CAP binding site: CAP binding activates transcription in the presence of cAMP. E. coli catabolite activator protein
  10823..10853   +  promoter       lac promoter: promoter for the E. coli lac operon
  10857..10879   +  protein_bind   lac operator (fragment): The lac repressor binds to the lac operator to inhibit transcription in E. coli. This inhibition can be relieved by adding lactose or isopropyl-β-D-thiogalactopyranoside (IPTG). lac repressor encoded by lacI
  10922..10940   +  promoter       T3 promoter: promoter for bacteriophage T3 RNA polymerase
  10968..11194   +  promoter       RSV promoter: Rous sarcoma virus enhancer/promoter
  11195..11375   +  LTR            5' LTR (truncated): truncated 5' long terminal repeat (LTR) from HIV-1
  11422..11547   +  misc_feature   HIV-1 Ψ: packaging signal of human immunodeficiency virus type 1
  11531..11894   +  CDS            HIV-1 gag (fragment): gag protein from human immunodeficiency virus 1; gag
  12040..12273   +  misc_feature   RRE: The Rev response element (RRE) of HIV-1 allows for Rev-dependent mRNA export from the nucleus to the cytoplasm.
  12650..12674   +  CDS            Rev (fragment): human immunodeficiency virus 1 (HIV-1) Rev protein; rev; enhances nuclear export of unspliced and incompletely spliced viral mRNAs
>Addgene plasmid #167928 | pCW-Cas9-2A-EGFP | addgene full sequence | sequence record 342439 | Addgene NGS Result
AATTCTCGACCTCGAGACAAATGGCAGTATTCATCCACAATTTTAAAAGAAAAGGGGGGATTGGGGGGTA
CAGTGCAGGGGAAAGAATAGTAGACATAATAGCAACAGACATACAAACTAAAGAATTACAAAAACAAATT
ACAAAAATTCAAAATTTTCGGGTTTATTACAGGGACAGCAGAGATCCACTTTGGCCGCGAATCGATATGT
CGAGTTTACTCCCTATCAGTGATAGAGAACGTATGTCGAGTTTACTCCCTATCAGTGATAGAGAACGATG
TCGAGTTTACTCCCTATCAGTGATAGAGAACGTATGTCGAGTTTACTCCCTATCAGTGATAGAGAACGTA
TGTCGAGTTTACTCCCTATCAGTGATAGAGAACGTATGTCGAGTTTATCCCTATCAGTGATAGAGAACGT
ATGTCGAGTTTACTCCCTATCAGTGATAGAGAACGTATGTCGAGGTAGGCGTGTACGGTGGGAGGCCTAT
ATAAGCAGAGCTCGTTTAGTGAACCGTCAGATCGCCTGGAGAATTGGCTAGCGCCACCATGGACTATAAG
GACCACGACGGAGACTACAAGGATCATGATATTGATTACAAAGACGATGACGATAAGATGGCCCCAAAGA
AGAAGCGGAAGGTCGGTATCCACGGAGTCCCAGCAGCCGACAAGAAGTACAGCATCGGCCTGGACATCGG
CACCAACTCTGTGGGCTGGGCCGTGATCACCGACGAGTACAAGGTGCCCAGCAAGAAATTCAAGGTGCTG
GGCAACACCGACCGGCACAGCATCAAGAAGAACCTGATCGGAGCCCTGCTGTTCGACAGCGGCGAAACAG
CCGAGGCCACCCGGCTGAAGAGAACCGCCAGAAGAAGATACACCAGACGGAAGAACCGGATCTGCTATCT
GCAAGAGATCTTCAGCAACGAGATGGCCAAGGTGGACGACAGCTTCTTCCACAGACTGGAAGAGTCCTTC
CTGGTGGAAGAGGATAAGAAGCACGAGCGGCACCCCATCTTCGGCAACATCGTGGACGAGGTGGCCTACC
ACGAGAAGTACCCCACCATCTACCACCTGAGAAAGAAACTGGTGGACAGCACCGACAAGGCCGACCTGCG
GCTGATCTATCTGGCCCTGGCCCACATGATCAAGTTCCGGGGCCACTTCCTGATCGAGGGCGACCTGAAC
CCCGACAACAGCGACGTGGACAAGCTGTTCATCCAGCTGGTGCAGACCTACAACCAGCTGTTCGAGGAAA
ACCCCATCAACGCCAGCGGCGTGGACGCCAAGGCCATCCTGTCTGCCAGACTGAGCAAGAGCAGACGGCT
GGAAAATCTGATCGCCCAGCTGCCCGGCGAGAAGAAGAATGGCCTGTTCGGAAACCTGATTGCCCTGAGC
CTGGGCCTGACCCCCAACTTCAAGAGCAACTTCGACCTGGCCGAGGATGCCAAACTGCAGCTGAGCAAGG
ACACCTACGACGACGACCTGGACAACCTGCTGGCCCAGATCGGCGACCAGTACGCCGACCTGTTTCTGGC
CGCCAAGAACCTGTCCGACGCCATCCTGCTGAGCGACATCCTGAGAGTGAACACCGAGATCACCAAGGCC
CCCCTGAGCGCCTCTATGATCAAGAGATACGACGAGCACCACCAGGACCTGACCCTGCTGAAAGCTCTCG
TGCGGCAGCAGCTGCCTGAGAAGTACAAAGAGATTTTCTTCGACCAGAGCAAGAACGGCTACGCCGGCTA
CATTGACGGCGGAGCCAGCCAGGAAGAGTTCTACAAGTTCATCAAGCCCATCCTGGAAAAGATGGACGGC
ACCGAGGAACTGCTCGTGAAGCTGAACAGAGAGGACCTGCTGCGGAAGCAGCGGACCTTCGACAACGGCA
GCATCCCCCACCAGATCCACCTGGGAGAGCTGCACGCCATTCTGCGGCGGCAGGAAGATTTTTACCCATT
CCTGAAGGACAACCGGGAAAAGATCGAGAAGATCCTGACCTTCCGCATCCCCTACTACGTGGGCCCTCTG
GCCAGGGGAAACAGCAGATTCGCCTGGATGACCAGAAAGAGCGAGGAAACCATCACCCCCTGGAACTTCG
AGGAAGTGGTGGACAAGGGCGCTTCCGCCCAGAGCTTCATCGAGCGGATGACCAACTTCGATAAGAACCT
GCCCAACGAGAAGGTGCTGCCCAAGCACAGCCTGCTGTACGAGTACTTCACCGTGTATAACGAGCTGACC
AAAGTGAAATACGTGACCGAGGGAATGAGAAAGCCCGCCTTCCTGAGCGGCGAGCAGAAAAAGGCCATCG
TGGACCTGCTGTTCAAGACCAACCGGAAAGTGACCGTGAAGCAGCTGAAAGAGGACTACTTCAAGAAAAT
CGAGTGCTTCGACTCCGTGGAAATCTCCGGCGTGGAAGATCGGTTCAACGCCTCCCTGGGCACATACCAC
GATCTGCTGAAAATTATCAAGGACAAGGACTTCCTGGACAATGAGGAAAACGAGGACATTCTGGAAGATA
TCGTGCTGACCCTGACACTGTTTGAGGACAGAGAGATGATCGAGGAACGGCTGAAAACCTATGCCCACCT
GTTCGACGACAAAGTGATGAAGCAGCTGAAGCGGCGGAGATACACCGGCTGGGGCAGGCTGAGCCGGAAG
CTGATCAACGGCATCCGGGACAAGCAGTCCGGCAAGACAATCCTGGATTTCCTGAAGTCCGACGGCTTCG
CCAACAGAAACTTCATGCAGCTGATCCACGACGACAGCCTGACCTTTAAAGAGGACATCCAGAAAGCCCA
GGTGTCCGGCCAGGGCGATAGCCTGCACGAGCACATTGCCAATCTGGCCGGCAGCCCCGCCATTAAGAAG
GGCATCCTGCAGACAGTGAAGGTGGTGGACGAGCTCGTGAAAGTGATGGGCCGGCACAAGCCCGAGAACA
TCGTGATCGAAATGGCCAGAGAGAACCAGACCACCCAGAAGGGACAGAAGAACAGCCGCGAGAGAATGAA
GCGGATCGAAGAGGGCATCAAAGAGCTGGGCAGCCAGATCCTGAAAGAACACCCCGTGGAAAACACCCAG
CTGCAGAACGAGAAGCTGTACCTGTACTACCTGCAGAATGGGCGGGATATGTACGTGGACCAGGAACTGG
ACATCAACCGGCTGTCCGACTACGATGTGGACCATATCGTGCCTCAGAGCTTTCTGAAGGACGACTCCAT
CGACAACAAGGTGCTGACCAGAAGCGACAAGAACCGGGGCAAGAGCGACAACGTGCCCTCCGAAGAGGTC
GTGAAGAAGATGAAGAACTACTGGCGGCAGCTGCTGAACGCCAAGCTGATTACCCAGAGAAAGTTCGACA
ATCTGACCAAGGCCGAGAGAGGCGGCCTGAGCGAACTGGATAAGGCCGGCTTCATCAAGAGACAGCTGGT
GGAAACCCGGCAGATCACAAAGCACGTGGCACAGATCCTGGACTCCCGGATGAACACTAAGTACGACGAG
AATGACAAGCTGATCCGGGAAGTGAAAGTGATCACCCTGAAGTCCAAGCTGGTGTCCGATTTCCGGAAGG
ATTTCCAGTTTTACAAAGTGCGCGAGATCAACAACTACCACCACGCCCACGACGCCTACCTGAACGCCGT
CGTGGGAACCGCCCTGATCAAAAAGTACCCTAAGCTGGAAAGCGAGTTCGTGTACGGCGACTACAAGGTG
TACGACGTGCGGAAGATGATCGCCAAGAGCGAGCAGGAAATCGGCAAGGCTACCGCCAAGTACTTCTTCT
ACAGCAACATCATGAACTTTTTCAAGACCGAGATTACCCTGGCCAACGGCGAGATCCGGAAGCGGCCTCT
GATCGAGACAAACGGCGAAACCGGGGAGATCGTGTGGGATAAGGGCCGGGATTTTGCCACCGTGCGGAAA
GTGCTGAGCATGCCCCAAGTGAATATCGTGAAAAAGACCGAGGTGCAGACAGGCGGCTTCAGCAAAGAGT
CTATCCTGCCCAAGAGGAACAGCGATAAGCTGATCGCCAGAAAGAAGGACTGGGACCCTAAGAAGTACGG
CGGCTTCGACAGCCCCACCGTGGCCTATTCTGTGCTGGTGGTGGCCAAAGTGGAAAAGGGCAAGTCCAAG
AAACTGAAGAGTGTGAAAGAGCTGCTGGGGATCACCATCATGGAAAGAAGCAGCTTCGAGAAGAATCCCA
TCGACTTTCTGGAAGCCAAGGGCTACAAAGAAGTGAAAAAGGACCTGATCATCAAGCTGCCTAAGTACTC
CCTGTTCGAGCTGGAAAACGGCCGGAAGAGAATGCTGGCCTCTGCCGGCGAACTGCAGAAGGGAAACGAA
CTGGCCCTGCCCTCCAAATATGTGAACTTCCTGTACCTGGCCAGCCACTATGAGAAGCTGAAGGGCTCCC
CCGAGGATAATGAGCAGAAACAGCTGTTTGTGGAACAGCACAAGCACTACCTGGACGAGATCATCGAGCA
GATCAGCGAGTTCTCCAAGAGAGTGATCCTGGCCGACGCTAATCTGGACAAAGTGCTGTCCGCCTACAAC
AAGCACCGGGATAAGCCCATCAGAGAGCAGGCCGAGAATATCATCCACCTGTTTACCCTGACCAATCTGG
GAGCCCCTGCCGCCTTCAAGTACTTTGACACCACCATCGACCGGAAGAGGTACACCAGCACCAAAGAGGT
GCTGGACGCCACCCTGATCCACCAGAGCATCACCGGCCTGTACGAGACACGGATCGACCTGTCTCAGCTG
GGAGGCGACAAAAGGCCGGCGGCCACGAAAAAGGCCGGCCAGGCAAAAAAGAAAAAGGAATTCGGCAGTG
GAGAGGGCAGAGGAAGTCTGCTAACATGCGGTGACGTCGAGGAGAATCCTGGCCCAGTGAGCAAGGGCGA
GGAGCTGTTCACCGGGGTGGTGCCCATCCTGGTCGAGCTGGACGGCGACGTAAACGGCCACAAGTTCAGC
GTGTCCGGCGAGGGCGAGGGCGATGCCACCTACGGCAAGCTGACCCTGAAGTTCATCTGCACCACCGGCA
AGCTGCCCGTGCCCTGGCCCACCCTCGTGACCACCCTGACCTACGGCGTGCAGTGCTTCAGCCGCTACCC
CGACCACATGAAGCAGCACGACTTCTTCAAGTCCGCCATGCCCGAAGGCTACGTCCAGGAGCGCACCATC
TTCTTCAAGGACGACGGCAACTACAAGACCCGCGCCGAGGTGAAGTTCGAGGGCGACACCCTGGTGAACC
GCATCGAGCTGAAGGGCATCGACTTCAAGGAGGACGGCAACATCCTGGGGCACAAGCTGGAGTACAACTA
CAACAGCCACAACGTCTATATCATGGCCGACAAGCAGAAGAACGGCATCAAGGTGAACTTCAAGATCCGC
CACAACATCGAGGACGGCAGCGTGCAGCTCGCCGACCACTACCAGCAGAACACCCCCATCGGCGACGGCC
CCGTGCTGCTGCCCGACAACCACTACCTGAGCACCCAGTCCGCCCTGAGCAAAGACCCCAACGAGAAGCG
CGATCACATGGTCCTGCTGGAGTTCGTGACCGCCGCCGGGATCACTCTCGGCATGGACGAGCTGTACAAG
GAATTCTAAGGATCCGGGGTTGGGGTTGCGCCTTTTCCAAGGCAGCCCTGGGTTTGCGCAGGGACGCGGC
TGCTCTGGGCGTGGTTCCGGGAAACGCAGCGGCGCCGACCCTGGGTCTCGCACATTCTTCACGTCCGTTC
GCAGCGTCACCCGGATCTTCGCCGCTACCCTTGTGGGCCCCCCGGCGACGCTTCCTGCTCCGCCCCTAAG
TCGGGAAGGTTCCTTGCGGTTCGCGGCGTGCCGGACGTGACAAACGGAAGCCGCACGTCTCACTAGTACC
CTCGCAGACGGACAGCGCCAGGGAGCAATGGCAGCGCGCCGACCGCGATGGGCTGTGGCCAATAGCGGCT
GCTCAGCAGGGCGCGCCGAGAGCAGCGGCCGGGAAGGGGCGGTGCGGGAGGCGGGGTGTGGGGCGGTAGT
GTGGGCCCTGTTCCTGCCCGCGCGGTGTTCCGCATTCTGCAAGCCTCCGGAGCGCACGTCGGCAGTCGGC
TCCCTCGTTGACCGAATCACCGACCTCTCTCCCCAGCAATTCACCATGACCGAGTACAAGCCCACGGTGC
GCCTCGCCACCCGCGACGACGTCCCCAGGGCCGTACGCACCCTCGCCGCCGCGTTCGCCGACTACCCCGC
CACGCGCCACACCGTCGATCCGGACCGCCACATCGAGCGGGTCACCGAGCTGCAAGAACTCTTCCTCACG
CGCGTCGGGCTCGACATCGGCAAGGTGTGGGTCGCGGACGACGGCGCCGCGGTGGCGGTCTGGACCACGC
CGGAGAGCGTCGAAGCGGGGGCGGTGTTCGCCGAGATCGGCCCGCGCATGGCCGAGTTGAGCGGTTCCCG
GCTGGCCGCGCAGCAACAGATGGAAGGCCTCCTGGCGCCGCACCGGCCCAAGGAGCCCGCGTGGTTCCTG
GCCACCGTCGGCGTCTCGCCCGACCACCAGGGCAAGGGTCTGGGCAGCGCCGTCGTGCTCCCCGGAGTGG
AGGCGGCCGAGCGCGCCGGGGTGCCCGCCTTCCTGGAGACCTCCGCGCCCCGCAACCTCCCCTTCTACGA
GCGGCTCGGCTTCACCGTCACCGCCGACGTCGAGGTGCCCGAAGGACCGCGCACCTGGTGCATGACCCGC
AAGCCCGGTGCCGAAGGTAGAGGTTCTCTCCTCACTTGTGGTGATGTTGAAGAAAACCCTGGTCCAATGT
CTAGACTGGACAAGAGCAAAGTCATAAACGGAGCTCTGGAATTACTCAATGGTGTCGGTATCGAAGGCCT
GACGACAAGGAAACTCGCTCAAAAGCTGGGAGTTGAGCAGCCTACCCTGTACTGGCACGTGAAGAACAAG
CGGGCCCTGCTCGATGCCCTGCCAATCGAGATGCTGGACAGGCATCATACCCACTTCTGCCCCCTGGAAG
GCGAGTCATGGCAAGACTTTCTGCGGAACAACGCCAAGTCATACCGCTGTGCTCTCCTCTCACATCGCGA
CGGGGCTAAAGTGCATCTCGGCACCCGCCCAACAGAGAAACAGTACGAAACCCTGGAAAATCAGCTCGCG
TTCCTGTGTCAGCAAGGCTTCTCCCTGGAGAACGCACTGTACGCTCTGTCCGCCGTGGGCCACTTTACAC
TGGGCTGCGTATTGGAGGAACAGGAGCATCAAGTAGCAAAAGAGGAAAGAGAGACACCTACCACCGATTC
TATGCCCCCACTTCTGAGACAAGCAATTGAGCTGTTCGACCGGCAGGGAGCCGAACCTGCCTTCCTTTTC
GGCCTGGAACTAATCATATGTGGCCTGGAGAAACAGCTAAAGTGCGAAAGCGGCGGGCCGACCGACGCCC
TTGACGATTTTGACTTAGACATGCTCCCAGCCGATGCCCTTGACGACTTTGACCTTGATATGCTGCCTGC
TGACGCTCTTGACGATTTTGACCTTGACATGCTCCCCGGGTAACTAAGTAAGGATCGATCCAAGATATCG
TATTCTTAACTATGTTGCTCCTTTTACGCTATGTGGATACGCTGCTTTAATGCCTTTGTATCATGCTATT
GCTTCCCGTATGGCTTTCATTTTCTCCTCCTTGTATAAATCCTGGTTGCTGTCTCTTTATGAGGAGTTGT
GGCCCGTTGTCAGGCAACGTGGCGTGGTGTGCACTGTGTTTGCTGACGCAACCCCCACTGGTTGGGGCAT
TGCCACCACCTGTCAGCTCCTTTCCGGGACTTTCGCTTTCCCCCTCCCTATTGCCACGGCGGAACTCATC
GCCGCCTGCCTTGCCCGCTGCTGGACAGGGGCTCGGCTGTTGGGCACTGACAATTCCGTGGTGTTGTCGG
GGAAGCTGACGTCCTTTCCATGGCTGCTCGCCTGTGTTGCCACCTGGATTCTGCGCGGGACGTCCTTCTG
CTACGTCCCTTCGGCCCTCAATCCAGCGGACCTTCCTTCCCGCGGCCTGCTGCCGGCTCTGCGGCCTCTT
CCGCGTCTTCGCCTTCGCCCTCAGACGAGTCGGATCTCCCTTTGGGCCGCCTCCCCGCCTGTTTCGCCTC
GGCGTCCGGACTAGAGGTACCTTTAAGACCAATGACTTACAAGGCAGCTGTAGATCTTAGCCACTTTTTA
AAAGAAAAGGGGGGACTGGAAGGGCTAATTCACTCCCAACGAAGACAAGATCTGCTTTTTGCTTGTACTG
GGTCTCTCTGGTTAGACCAGATCTGAGCCTGGGAGCTCTCTGGCTAACTAGGGAACCCACTGCTTAAGCC
TCAATAAAGCTTGCCTTGAGTGCTTCAAGTAGTGTGTGCCCGTCTGTTGTGTGACTCTGGTAACTAGAGA
TCCCTCAGACCCTTTTAGTCAGTGTGGAAAATCTCTAGCAGTAGTAGTTCATGTCATCTTATTATTCAGT
ATTTATAACTTGCAAAGAAATGAATATCAGAGAGTGAGAGGAACTTGTTTATTGCAGCTTATAATGGTTA
CAAATAAAGCAATAGCATCACAAATTTCACAAATAAAGCATTTTTTTCACTGCATTCTAGTTGTGGTTTG
TCCAAACTCATCAATGTATCTTATCATGTCTGGCTCTAGCTATCCCGCCCCTAACTCCGCCCATCCCGCC
CCTAACTCCGCCCAGTTCCGCCCATTCTCCGCCCCATGGCTGACTAATTTTTTTTATTTATGCAGAGGCC
GAGGCCGCCTCGGCCTCTGAGCTATTCCAGAAGTAGTGAGGAGGCTTTTTTGGAGGCCTTTCAAATATGT
ATCCGCTCATGAGACAATAACCCTGATAAATGCTTCAATAATATTGAAAAAGGAAGAGTATGAGTATTCA
ACATTTCCGTGTCGCCCTTATTCCCTTTTTTGCGGCATTTTGCCTTCCTGTTTTTGCTCACCCAGAAACG
CTGGTGAAAGTAAAAGATGCTGAAGATCAGTTGGGTGCACGAGTGGGTTACATCGAACTGGATCTCAACA
GCGGTAAGATCCTTGAGAGTTTTCGCCCCGAAGAACGTTTTCCAATGATGAGCACTTTTAAAGTTCTGCT
ATGTGGCGCGGTATTATCCCGTATTGACGCCGGGCAAGAGCAACTCGGTCGCCGCATACACTATTCTCAG
AATGACTTGGTTGAGTACTCACCAGTCACAGAAAAGCATCTTACGGATGGCATGACAGTAAGAGAATTAT
GCAGTGCTGCCATAACCATGAGTGATAACACTGCGGCCAACTTACTTCTGACAACGATCGGAGGACCGAA
GGAGCTAACCGCTTTTTTGCACAACATGGGGGATCATGTAACTCGCCTTGATCGTTGGGAACCGGAGCTG
AATGAAGCCATACCAAACGACGAGCGTGACACCACGATGCCTGTAGCAATGGCAACAACGTTGCGCAAAC
TATTAACTGGCGAACTACTTACTCTAGCTTCCCGGCAACAATTAATAGACTGGATGGAGGCGGATAAAGT
TGCAGGACCACTTCTGCGCTCGGCCCTTCCGGCTGGCTGGTTTATTGCTGATAAATCTGGAGCCGGTGAG
CGTGGGTCTCGCGGTATCATTGCAGCACTGGGGCCAGATGGTAAGCCCTCCCGTATCGTAGTTATCTACA
CGACGGGGAGTCAGGCAACTATGGATGAACGAAATAGACAGATCGCTGAGATAGGTGCCTCACTGATTAA
GCATTGGTAACTGTCAGACCAAGTTTACTCATATATACTTTAGATTGATTTAAAACTTCATTTTTAATTT
AAAAGGATCTAGGTGAAGATCCTTTTTGATAATCTCATGACCAAAATCCCTTAACGTGAGTTTTCGTTCC
ACTGAGCGTCAGACCCCGTAGAAAAGATCAAAGGATCTTCTTGAGATCCTTTTTTTCTGCGCGTAATCTG
CTGCTTGCAAACAAAAAAACCACCGCTACCAGCGGTGGTTTGTTTGCCGGATCAAGAGCTACCAACTCTT
TTTCCGAAGGTAACTGGCTTCAGCAGAGCGCAGATACCAAATACTGTTCTTCTAGTGTAGCCGTAGTTAG
GCCACCACTTCAAGAACTCTGTAGCACCGCCTACATACCTCGCTCTGCTAATCCTGTTACCAGTGGCTGC
TGCCAGTGGCGATAAGTCGTGTCTTACCGGGTTGGACTCAAGACGATAGTTACCGGATAAGGCGCAGCGG
TCGGGCTGAACGGGGGGTTCGTGCACACAGCCCAGCTTGGAGCGAACGACCTACACCGAACTGAGATACC
TACAGCGTGAGCTATGAGAAAGCGCCACGCTTCCCGAAGGGAGAAAGGCGGACAGGTATCCGGTAAGCGG
CAGGGTCGGAACAGGAGAGCGCACGAGGGAGCTTCCAGGGGGAAACGCCTGGTATCTTTATAGTCCTGTC
GGGTTTCGCCACCTCTGACTTGAGCGTCGATTTTTGTGATGCTCGTCAGGGGGGCGGAGCCTATGGAAAA
ACGCCAGCAACGCGGCCTTTTTACGGTTCCTGGCCTTTTGCTGGCCTTTTGCTCACATGTTCTTTCCTGC
GTTATCCCCTGATTCTGTGGATAACCGTATTACCGCCTTTGAGTGAGCTGATACCGCTCGCCGCAGCCGA
ACGACCGAGCGCAGCGAGTCAGTGAGCGAGGAAGCGGAAGAGCGCCCAATACGCAAACCGCCTCTCCCCG
CGCGTTGGCCGATTCATTAATGCAGCTGGCACGACAGGTTTCCCGACTGGAAAGCGGGCAGTGAGCGCAA
CGCAATTAATGTGAGTTAGCTCACTCATTAGGCACCCCAGGCTTTACACTTTATGCTTCCGGCTCGTATG
TTGTGTGGAATTGTGAGCGGATAACAATTTCACACAGGAAACAGCTATGACCATGATTACGCCAAGCGCG
CAATTAACCCTCACTAAAGGGAACAAAAGCTGGAGCTGCAAGCTTAATGTAGTCTTATGCAATACTCTTG
TAGTCTTGCAACATGGTAACGATGAGTTAGCAACATGCCTTACAAGGAGAGAAAAAGCACCGTGCATGCC
GATTGGTGGAAGTAAGGTGGTACGATCGTGCCTTATTAGGAAGGCAACAGACGGGTCTGACATGGATTGG
ACGAACCACTGAATTGCCGCATTGCAGAGATATTGTATTTAAGTGCCTAGCTCGATACATAAACGGGTCT
CTCTGGTTAGACCAGATCTGAGCCTGGGAGCTCTCTGGCTAACTAGGGAACCCACTGCTTAAGCCTCAAT
AAAGCTTGCCTTGAGTGCTTCAAGTAGTGTGTGCCCGTCTGTTGTGTGACTCTGGTAACTAGAGATCCCT
CAGACCCTTTTAGTCAGTGTGGAAAATCTCTAGCAGTGGCGCCCGAACAGGGACTTGAAAGCGAAAGGGA
AACCAGAGGAGCTCTCTCGACGCAGGACTCGGCTTGCTGAAGCGCGCACGGCAAGAGGCGAGGGGCGGCG
ACTGGTGAGTACGCCAAAAATTTTGACTAGCGGAGGCTAGAAGGAGAGAGATGGGTGCGAGAGCGTCAGT
ATTAAGCGGGGGAGAATTAGATCGCGATGGGAAAAAATTCGGTTAAGGCCAGGGGGAAAGAAAAAATATA
AATTAAAACATATAGTATGGGCAAGCAGGGAGCTAGAACGATTCGCAGTTAATCCTGGCCTGTTAGAAAC
ATCAGAAGGCTGTAGACAAATACTGGGACAGCTACAACCATCCCTTCAGACAGGATCAGAAGAACTTAGA
TCATTATATAATACAGTAGCAACCCTCTATTGTGTGCATCAAAGGATAGAGATAAAAGACACCAAGGAAG
CTTTAGACAAGATAGAGGAAGAGCAAAACAAAAGTAAGACCACCGCACAGCAAGCGGCCGCTGATCTTCA
GACCTGGAGGAGGAGATATGAGGGACAATTGGAGAAGTGAATTATATAAATATAAAGTAGTAAAAATTGA
ACCATTAGGAGTAGCACCCACCAAGGCAAAGAGAAGAGTGGTGCAGAGAGAAAAAAGAGCAGTGGGAATA
GGAGCTTTGTTCCTTGGGTTCTTGGGAGCAGCAGGAAGCACTATGGGCGCAGCGTCAATGACGCTGACGG
TACAGGCCAGACAATTATTGTCTGGTATAGTGCAGCAGCAGAACAATTTGCTGAGGGCTATTGAGGCGCA
ACAGCATCTGTTGCAACTCACAGTCTGGGGCATCAAGCAGCTCCAGGCAAGAATCCTGGCTGTGGAAAGA
TACCTAAAGGATCAACAGCTCCTGGGGATTTGGGGTTGCTCTGGAAAACTCATTTGCACCACTGCTGTGC
CTTGGAATGCTAGTTGGAGTAATAAATCTCTGGAACAGATTTGGAATCACACGACCTGGATGGAGTGGGA
CAGAGAAATTAACAATTACACAAGCTTAATACACTCCTTAATTGAAGAATCGCAAAACCAGCAAGAAAAG
AATGAACAAGAATTATTGGAATTAGATAAATGGGCAAGTTTGTGGAATTGGTTTAACATAACAAATTGGC
TGTGGTATATAAAATTATTCATAATGATAGTAGGAGGCTTGGTAGGTTTAAGAATAGTTTTTGCTGTACT
TTCTATAGTGAATAGAGTTAGGCAGGGATATTCACCATTATCGTTTCAGACCCACCTCCCAACCCCGAGG
GGAC
